>Addgene plasmid #83797 | pBS35 | depositor full sequence | sequence record 160051 | pBS35 sequence 4872 bps
GAACGCGGCCGCCAGCTGAAGCTTCGTACGCTGCAGGTCGACGGATCCCCGGGTTAATTAACATGGTGAG
CAAGGGCGAGGAGGATAACATGGCCATCATCAAGGAGTTCATGCGCTTCAAGGTGCACATGGAGGGCTCC
GTGAACGGCCACGAGTTCGAGATCGAGGGCGAGGGCGAGGGCCGCCCCTACGAGGGCACCCAGACCGCCA
AGCTGAAGGTGACCAAGGGTGGCCCCCTGCCCTTCGCCTGGGACATCCTGTCCCCTCAGTTCATGTACGG
CTCCAAGGCCTACGTGAAGCACCCCGCCGACATCCCCGACTACTTGAAGCTGTCCTTCCCCGAGGGCTTC
AAGTGGGAGCGCGTGATGAACTTCGAGGACGGCGGCGTGGTGACCGTGACCCAGGACTCCTCCCTGCAGG
ACGGCGAGTTCATCTACAAGGTGAAGCTGCGCGGCACCAACTTCCCCTCCGACGGCCCCGTAATGCAGAA
GAAGACCATGGGCTGGGAGGCCTCCTCCGAGCGGATGTACCCCGAGGACGGCGCCCTGAAGGGCGAGATC
AAGCAGAGGCTGAAGCTGAAGGACGGCGGCCACTACGACGCTGAGGTCAAGACCACCTACAAGGCCAAGA
AGCCCGTGCAGCTGCCCGGCGCCTACAACGTCAACATCAAGTTGGACATCACCTCCCACAACGAGGACTA
CACCATCGTGGAACAGTACGAACGCGCCGAGGGCCGCCACTCCACCGGCGGCATGGACGAGCTGTACAAG
TAGGGCGCGCCAGATCTGTTTAGCTTGCCTCGTCCCCGCCGGGTCACCCGGCCAGCGACATGGAGGCCCA
GAATACCCTCCTTGACAGTCTTGACGTGCGCAGCTCAGGGGCATGATGTGACTGTCGCCCGTACATTTAG
CCCATACATCCCCATGTATAATCATTTGCATCCATACATTTTGATGGCCGCACGGCGCGAAGCAAAAATT
ACGGCTCCTCGCTGCAGACCTGCGAGCAGGGAAACGCTCCCCTCACAGACGCGTTGAATTGTCCCCACGC
CGCGCCCCTGTAGAGAAATATAAAAGGTTAGGATTTGCCACTGAGGTTCTTCTTTCATATACTTCCTTTT
AAAATCTTGCTAGGATACAGTTCTCACATCACATCCGAACATAAACAACCATGGGTAAAAAGCCTGAACT
CACCGCGACGTCTGTCGAGAAGTTTCTGATCGAAAAGTTCGACAGCGTCTCCGACCTGATGCAGCTCTCG
GAGGGCGAAGAATCTCGTGCTTTCAGCTTCGATGTAGGAGGGCGTGGATATGTCCTGCGGGTAAATAGCT
GCGCCGATGGTTTCTACAAAGATCGTTATGTTTATCGGCACTTTGCATCGGCCGCGCTCCCGATTCCGGA
AGTGCTTGACATTGGGGAATTCAGCGAGAGCCTGACCTATTGCATCTCCCGCCGTGCACAGGGTGTCACG
TTGCAAGACCTGCCTGAAACCGAACTGCCCGCTGTTCTGCAGCCGGTCGCGGAGGCCATGGATGCGATCG
CTGCGGCCGATCTTAGCCAGACGAGCGGGTTCGGCCCATTCGGACCGCAAGGAATCGGTCAATACACTAC
ATGGCGTGATTTCATATGCGCGATTGCTGATCCCCATGTGTATCACTGGCAAACTGTGATGGACGACACC
GTCAGTGCGTCCGTCGCGCAGGCTCTCGATGAGCTGATGCTTTGGGCCGAGGACTGCCCCGAAGTCCGGC
ACCTCGTGCACGCGGATTTCGGCTCCAACAATGTCCTGACGGACAATGGCCGCATAACAGCGGTCATTGA
CTGGAGCGAGGCGATGTTCGGGGATTCCCAATACGAGGTCGCCAACATCTTCTTCTGGAGGCCGTGGTTG
GCTTGTATGGAGCAGCAGACGCGCTACTTCGAGCGGAGGCATCCGGAGCTTGCAGGATCGCCGCGGCTCC
GGGCGTATATGCTCCGCATTGGTCTTGACCAACTCTATCAGAGCTTGGTTGACGGCAATTTCGATGATGC
AGCTTGGGCGCAGGGTCGATGCGACGCAATCGTCCGATCCGGAGCCGGGACTGTCGGGCGTACACAAATC
GCCCGCAGAAGCGCGGCCGTCTGGACCGATGGCTGTGTAGAAGTACTCGCCGATAGTGGAAACCGACGCC
CCAGCACTCGTCCGAGGGCAAAGGAATAATCAGTACTGACAATAAAAAGATTCTTGTTTTCAAGAACTTG
TCATTTGTATAGTTTTTTTATATTGTAGTTGTTCTATTTTAATCAAATGTTAGCGTGATTTATATTTTTT
TTCGCCTCGACATCATCTGCCCAGATGCGAAGTTAAGTGCGCAGAAAGTAATATCATGCGTCAATCGTAT
GTGAATGCTGGTCGCTATACTGCTGTCGATTCGATACTAACGCCGCCATCCAGTGTCGAAAACGAGCTCG
AATTCATCGATGATATCAGATCCACTAGTGGCCTATGCGGCCGCGGATCTGCCGGTCTCCCTATAGTGAG
TCGTATTAATTTCGATAAGCCAGGTTAACCTGCATTAATGAATCGGCCAACGCGCGGGGAGAGGCGGTTT
GCGTATTGGGCGCTCTTCCGCTTCCTCGCTCACTGACTCGCTGCGCTCGGTCGTTCGGCTGCGGCGAGCG
GTATCAGCTCACTCAAAGGCGGTAATACGGTTATCCACAGAATCAGGGGATAACGCAGGAAAGAACATGT
GAGCAAAAGGCCAGCAAAAGGCCAGGAACCGTAAAAAGGCCGCGTTGCTGGCGTTTTTCCATAGGCTCCG
CCCCCCTGACGAGCATCACAAAAATCGACGCTCAAGTCAGAGGTGGCGAAACCCGACAGGACTATAAAGA
TACCAGGCGTTTCCCCCTGGAAGCTCCCTCGTGCGCTCTCCTGTTCCGACCCTGCCGCTTACCGGATACC
TGTCCGCCTTTCTCCCTTCGGGAAGCGTGGCGCTTTCTCAATGCTCACGCTGTAGGTATCTCAGTTCGGT
GTAGGTCGTTCGCTCCAAGCTGGGCTGTGTGCACGAACCCCCCGTTCAGCCCGACCGCTGCGCCTTATCC
GGTAACTATCGTCTTGAGTCCAACCCGGTAAGACACGACTTATCGCCACTGGCAGCAGCCACTGGTAACA
GGATTAGCAGAGCGAGGTATGTAGGCGGTGCTACAGAGTTCTTGAAGTGGTGGCCTAACTACGGCTACAC
TAGAAGGACAGTATTTGGTATCTGCGCTCTGCTGAAGCCAGTTACCTTCGGAAAAAGAGTTGGTAGCTCT
TGATCCGGCAAACAAACCACCGCTGGTAGCGGTGGTTTTTTTGTTTGCAAGCAGCAGATTACGCGCAGAA
AAAAAGGATCTCAAGAAGATCCTTTGATCTTTTCTACGGGGTCTGACGCTCAGTGGAACGAAAACTCACG
TTAAGGGATTTTGGTCATGAGATTATCAAAAAGGATCTTCACCTAGATCCTTTTAAATTAAAAATGAAGT
TTTAAATCAATCTAAAGTATATATGAGTAAACTTGGTCTGACAGTTACCAATGCTTAATCAGTGAGGCAC
CTATCTCAGCGATCTGTCTATTTCGTTCATCCATAGTTGCCTGACTCCCCGTCGTGTAGATAACTACGAT
ACGGGAGGGCTTACCATCTGGCCCCAGTGCTGCAATGATACCGCGAGACCCACGCTCACCGGCTCCAGAT
TTATCAGCAATAAACCAGCCAGCCGGAAGGGCCGAGCGCAGAAGTGGTCCTGCAACTTTATCCGCCTCCA
TCCAGTCTATTAATTGTTGCCGGGAAGCTAGAGTAAGTAGTTCGCCAGTTAATAGTTTGCGCAACGTTGT
TGCCATTGCTACAGGCATCGTGGTGTCACGCTCGTCGTTTGGTATGGCTTCATTCAGCTCCGGTTCCCAA
CGATCAAGGCGAGTTACATGATCCCCCATGTTGTGCAAAAAAGCGGTTAGCTCCTTCGGTCCTCCGATCG
TTGTCAGAAGTAAGTTGGCCGCAGTGTTATCACTCATGGTTATGGCAGCACTGCATAATTCTCTTACTGT
CATGCCATCCGTAAGATGCTTTTCTGTGACTGGTGAGTACTCAACCAAGTCATTCTGAGAATAGTGTATG
CGGCGACCGAGTTGCTCTTGCCCGGCGTCAATACGGGATAATACCGCGCCACATAGCAGAACTTTAAAAG
TGCTCATCATTGGAAAACGTTCTTCGGGGCGAAAACTCTCAAGGATCTTACCGCTGTTGAGATCCAGTTC
GATGTAACCCACTCGTGCACCCAACTGATCTTCAGCATCTTTTACTTTCACCAGCGTTTCTGGGTGAGCA
AAAACAGGAAGGCAAAATGCCGCAAAAAAGGGAATAAGGGCGACACGGAAATGTTGAATACTCATACTCT
TCCTTTTTCAATATTATTGAAGCATTTATCAGGGTTATTGTCTCATGAGCGGATACATATTTGAATGTAT
TTAGAAAAATAAACAAATAGGGGTTCCGCGCACATTTCCCCGAAAAGTGCCACCTGACGTCTAAGAAACC
ATTATTATCATGACATTAACCTATAAAAATAGGCGTATCACGAGGCCCTTTCGTCTCGCGCGTTTCGGTG
ATGACGGTGAAAACCTCTGACACATGCAGCTCCCGGAGACGGTCACAGCTTGTCTGTAAGCGGATGCCGG
GAGCAGACAAGCCCGTCAGGGCGCGTCAGCGGGTGTTGGCGGGTGTCGGGGCTGGCTTAACTATGCGGCA
TCAGAGCAGATTGTACTGAGAGTGCACCATATGGACATATTGTCGTTAGAACGCGGCTACAATTAATACA
TAACCTTATGTATCATACACATACGATTTAGGTGACACTATA
Features (pLannotate 1.2.2; 10 found; start..end, strand, type, name):
     63..773     +  CDS            mCherry: monomeric derivative of DsRed fluorescent protein (Shaner et al., 2004) mammalian codon-optimized
    827..2402    +  gene           hphMX6: yeast selectable marker conferring hygromycin resistance
   2510..2528    -  promoter       T7 promoter: promoter for bacteriophage T7 RNA polymerase
   2550..2603    -  CDS            lacI (fragment): lac repressor; lacI; The lac repressor binds to the lac operator to inhibit transcription in E. coli. This inhibition can be relieved by adding lactose or isopropyl-β-D-thiogalactopyranoside (IPTG).
   2786..3374    -  rep_origin     ori: high-copy-number ColE1/pMB1/pBR322/pUC origin of replication
   3545..4405    -  CDS            AmpR: β-lactamase; bla; confers resistance to ampicillin, carbenicillin, and related antibiotics
   4406..4510    -  promoter       AmpR promoter: bla
   4605..4640    +  CDS            rop (fragment): Rop protein, which maintains plasmids at low copy number; rop
   4742..4793    +  misc_feature   bom (fragment): basis of mobility region from pBR322
   4856..2       +  promoter       SP6 promoter (across the origin): promoter for bacteriophage SP6 RNA polymerase
