[The description below was written by a language model from this plasmid's Addgene catalogue record and pLannotate feature annotations shown in this document.]
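Description:
pBS35 is a 4,872 bp yeast tagging plasmid derived from pBS4, in which the original CFP coding sequence was replaced with mCherry. It is catalogued as a yeast expression vector, but the annotated features include no yeast origin of replication or centromere and no promoter upstream of the fluorescent protein. This fits its stated purpose as a source of a cassette for adding a C-terminal mCherry tag to yeast proteins, rather than as a self-maintaining expression plasmid. In bacteria it is propagated through a high-copy ColE1/pUC-type origin and selected with ampicillin via the bla gene and its promoter. Short fragments of lacI, rop and the pBR322 bom region are also annotated; these appear to be nonfunctional backbone remnants.

The payload consists of two adjacent, same-strand elements. The first is the mCherry open reading frame, a monomeric DsRed derivative in its mammalian codon-optimized form. The second, immediately downstream, is the hphMX6 module, a yeast selectable marker conferring hygromycin B resistance. With this layout the tag and marker can be moved together as a unit, so that in-frame fusion of mCherry to the 3′ end of a target gene is accompanied by a drug marker for recovering transformants. The record does not describe the integration method or the cloning strategy. SP6 and T7 promoters flank the cassette, and the SP6 site is listed as a sequencing primer position. The associated work concerns fluorescence resonance energy transfer with colour variants of fluorescent proteins, which suggests use in live-cell localization and multi-colour or FRET-type imaging in yeast.
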