Addgene plasmid #83797: pBS35
Purpose: Useful for tagging yeast proteins with C-terminal mCherry tag; hygromycin-B selection
Depositing lab: Eric Muller. Depositing organization: University of Washington. Publication: Fluorescence resonance energy transfer using color variants of green fluorescent protein. Hailey DW, Davis TN, Muller EG. Methods Enzymol. 2002;351:34-49. PubMed 12073355.
Backbone
  Vector backbone: pBS4 (Addgene plasmid 83793)
  Modifications to backbone: CFP replaced with mCherry
  Vector type: Yeast Expression
  Selectable markers: Hygromycin
Growth in bacteria
  Bacterial resistance: Ampicillin, 100 μg/mL
  Growth temperature: 37°C
  Growth strain: DH5alpha
  Copy number: Unknown
Gene/Insert
  Gene/Insert name: mCherry
  Cloning method: Unknown
  Sequencing primers: 5′ SP6
Terms and licenses: Academic/Nonprofit Terms; Industry Terms: Not Available to Industry
Depositor comments: For more information, see http://yeastrc.org/yeastrc/pages/plasmids_protocols.html
How to cite: pBS35 was a gift from Eric Muller (Addgene plasmid # 83797 ; http://n2t.net/addgene:83797 ; RRID:Addgene_83797)
