>Addgene plasmid #83797 | pBS35 | addgene partial sequence | sequence record 161053 | pRS-marker 5'-cggcatcagagcagattgta-3'
TGTCGTTAGAACGCGGCTACAATTAATACATAACCTTATGTATCATACACATACGATTTAGGTGACACTA
TAGAACGCGGCCGCCAGCTGAAGCTTCGTACGCTGCAGGTCGACGGATCCCCGGGTTAATTAACATGGTG
AGCAAGGGCGAGGAGGATAACATGGCCATCATCAAGGAGTTCATGCGCTTCAAGGTGCACATGGAGGGCT
CCGTGAACGGCCACGAGTTCGAGATCGAGGGCGAGGGCGAGGGCCGCCCCTACGAGGGCACCCAGACCGC
CAAGCTGAAGGTGACCAAGGGTGGCCCCCTGCCCTTCGCCTGGGACATCCTGTCCCCTCAGTTCATGTAC
GGCTCCAAGGCCTACGTGAAGCACCCCGCCGACATCCCCGACTACTTGAAGCTGTCCTTCCCCGAGGGCT
TCAAGTGGGAGCGCGTGATGAACTTCGAGGACGGCGGCGTGGTGACCGTGACCCAGGACTCCTCCCTGCA
GGACGGCGAGTTCATCTACAAGGTGAAGCTGCGCGGCACCAACTTCCCCTCCGACGGCCCCGTAATGCAG
AAGAAGACCATGGGCTGGGAGGCCTCCTCCGAGCGGATGTACCCCGAGGACGGCGCCCTGAAGGGCGAGA
TCAAGCAGAGGCTGAAGCTGAAGGACGGCGGCCACTACGACGCTGAGGTCAAGACCACCTACAAGGCCAA
GAAGCCCGTGCAGCTGCCCGGCGCCTACAACGTCAACATCAAGTTGGACATCACCTCCCACAACGAGGAC
TACACCATCGTGGAACAGTACGAACGCGCCGAGGGCCGCCACTCCACCGGCGGCATGGACGAGCTGTACA
AGTAGGGCGCGCCAGATCTGTTTAGCTTGCCTCGTCCCCGCCGGGTCACCCGGCCAGCGACATGGAGGCC
CA
