>Addgene plasmid #83797 | pBS35 | addgene partial sequence | sequence record 161054 | Tef-promoter-F 5'-GGATACAGTTCTCACATCAC-3'
AAGCCTGAACTCACCGCGACGTCTGTCGAGAAGTTTCTGATCGAAAAGTTCGACAGCGTCTCCGACCTGA
TGCAGCTCTCGGAGGGCGAAGAATCTCGTGCTTTCAGCTTCGATGTAGGAGGGCGTGGATATGTCCTGCG
GGTAAATAGCTGCGCCGATGGTTTCTACAAAGATCGTTATGTTTATCGGCACTTTGCATCGGCCGCGCTC
CCGATTCCGGAAGTGCTTGACATTGGGGAATTCAGCGAGAGCCTGACCTATTGCATCTCCCGCCGTGCAC
AGGGTGTCACGTTGCAAGACCTGCCTGAAACCGAACTGCCCGCTGTTCTGCAGCCGGTCGCGGAGGCCAT
GGATGCGATCGCTGCGGCCGATCTTAGCCAGACGAGCGGGTTCGGCCCATTCGGACCGCAAGGAATCGGT
CAATACACTACATGGCGTGATTTCATATGCGCGATTGCTGATCCCCATGTGTATCACTGGCAAACTGTGA
TGGACGACACCGTCAGTGCGTCCGTCGCGCAGGCTCTCGATGAGCTGATGCTTTGGGCCGAGGACTGCCC
CGAAGTCCGGCACCTCGTGCACGCGGATTTCGGCTCCAACAATGTCCTGACGGACAATGGCCGCATAACA
GCGGTCATTGACTGGAGCGAGGCGATGTTCGGGGATTCCCAATACGAGGTCGCCAACATCTTCTTCTGGA
GGCCGTGGTTGGCTTGTATGGAGCAGCAGACGCGCTACTTCGAGCGGAGGCATCCGGAGCTTGCAGGATC
GCCGCGGCTCCGGGCGTATATGCTCCGCATTGGTCTTGACCAACTCTATCAGAGCTTGGTTGACGGCAAT
TTCGATGATGCAGCTTGGGCGCAGGGTCGATGCGACGCAATCGTCCGATCCGGAGCCGGGACTGTCGGGC
GTACACAAATCGCCCGCAGAAGCGCGGCCGTCTGGACCGATGGCTGTGTA
